Addgene plasmid #211701: EGFP-GRAM-W
Purpose: Expression of EGFP-tagged GRAM domain of GRAMD1b carrying a G187W mutation (EGFP-GRAM1b G187W) in mammalian cells
Depositing lab: Yasunori Saheki. Depositing organization: Nanyang Technological University. Publication: Visualization of accessible cholesterol using a GRAM domain-based biosensor. Koh DHZ, Naito T, Na M, Yeap YJ, Rozario P, Zhong FL, Lim KL, Saheki Y. Nat Commun. 2023 Oct 25;14(1):6773. doi: 10.1038/s41467-023-42498-7. PubMed 37880244.
Backbone
  Vector backbone: pEGFP-C1
  Backbone manufacturer: Clontech
  Backbone size w/o insert (bp): 4731
  Total vector size (bp): 5058
  Vector type: Mammalian Expression
  Selectable markers: Neomycin (select with G418)
Growth in bacteria
  Bacterial resistance: Kanamycin, 50 μg/mL
  Growth temperature: 37°C
  Growth strain: DH5alpha
  Copy number: High Copy
Gene/Insert
  Gene/Insert name: GRAM domain of GRAMD1b/Aster-B (alt name: GRAM1b)
  Species: H. sapiens (human)
  Insert size (bp): 353
  Mutation: Changed Glycine 187 to Tryptophan
  GenBank ID: NM_020716.4
  Entrez Gene: GRAMD1B (a.k.a. LINC01059)
  Promoter: CMV
  Tag / fusion protein: EGFP (N terminal on insert)
  Cloning method: Restriction Enzyme; 5′ cloning site XhoI (not destroyed); 3′ cloning site KpnI (not destroyed)
  Sequencing primers: 5′ EGFP-C; 3′ SV40pA-R
Terms and licenses: Academic/Nonprofit Terms; Industry Terms: Not Available to Industry
How to cite: EGFP-GRAM-W was a gift from Yasunori Saheki (Addgene plasmid # 211701 ; http://n2t.net/addgene:211701 ; RRID:Addgene_211701)
