[The description below was written by a language model from this plasmid's Addgene catalogue record and pLannotate feature annotations shown in this document.]
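Description:
EGFP-GRAM-W is a mammalian expression plasmid of about 5.1 kb built on the Clontech pEGFP-C1 backbone. It produces the GRAM domain of human GRAMD1b (also called Aster-B) fused to the C-terminus of EGFP. The roughly 350 bp GRAM fragment was inserted between the XhoI and KpnI sites of the multiple cloning site, both of which are retained, so it is read in frame directly after the EGFP coding sequence. It carries a glycine-to-tryptophan substitution at position 187 (G187W). Transcription of the fusion is driven by the human cytomegalovirus immediate-early enhancer and promoter and is terminated by the SV40 polyadenylation signal downstream of the cloning site.

The plasmid is propagated in E. coli through a high-copy ColE1/pUC-type origin, and an f1 origin is also present for single-stranded DNA production. A single Tn5 aminoglycoside phosphotransferase gene (NeoR/KanR) provides selection in both hosts. A bacterial bla promoter expresses it for kanamycin resistance in E. coli, and the SV40 enhancer/early promoter, paired with the HSV TK polyadenylation signal, expresses it in mammalian cells for G418 selection. The short large T antigen, ble and bGH poly(A) fragments in the automated annotation appear to be partial matches to backbone sequence rather than functional elements.

GRAMD1b is a cholesterol transporter whose localisation to the plasma membrane depends on membrane cholesterol levels. The associated publication describes a GRAM domain-based biosensor for visualising accessible cholesterol, so this construct is evidently meant for live-cell fluorescence imaging of that lipid pool. The record does not state how the G187W change alters the domain's behaviour.
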