Features (pLannotate 1.2.2; 16 found; start..end, strand, type, name):
     61..364     +  enhancer       CMV enhancer: human cytomegalovirus immediate early enhancer
    365..568     +  promoter       CMV promoter: human cytomegalovirus (CMV) immediate early promoter
    613..1329    +  CDS            EGFP: EGFP is a basic (constitutively fluorescent) green fluorescent protein published in 1996, derived from Aequorea victoria. It is reported to be a rapidly-maturing weak dimer with moderate acid sensitivity.
   1330..1348    +  misc_feature   MCS (fragment): multiple cloning site
   1351..1698    +  CDS            GRAMD1B (fragment): ASTRB_HUMAN - Also known as KIAA1201. Experimental evidence at protein level: Swiss-Prot protein existence level 1. Cholesterol transporter that mediates non-vesicular transport of cholesterol from the plasma membrane (PM) to the endoplasmic reticulum (ER) (By similarity). Contains unique domains for binding cholesterol and the PM, thereby serving as a molecular bridge for the transfer of cholesterol from the PM to the ER (By similarity). Plays a crucial role in cholesterol homeostasis in the adrenal gland and has the unique ability to localize to the PM based on the level of membrane choleste
   1702..1727    +  misc_feature   MCS (fragment): multiple cloning site
   1739..1823    +  CDS            large T antigen (fragment): large T antigen from SV40 (simian virus 40)
   1846..1967    +  polyA_signal   SV40 poly(A) signal: SV40 polyadenylation signal
   2001..2429    -  rep_origin     f1 ori (sequence partly withheld): f1 bacteriophage origin of replication; arrow indicates direction of (+) strand synthesis
   2456..2560    +  promoter       AmpR promoter: bla
   2562..2919    +  promoter       SV40 promoter: SV40 enhancer and early promoter
   2954..3748    +  CDS            NeoR/KanR: aminoglycoside phosphotransferase from Tn5; aph(3')-II (or nptII); confers resistance to neomycin, kanamycin, and G418 (Geneticin®)
   3769..3921    +  CDS            ble (fragment): BLE_KLEPN - Experimental evidence at protein level: Swiss-Prot protein existence level 1. Binding protein with a strong affinity to the bleomycin family of antibiotics. Binds to CL990; an antimitotic-antibiotic compound. From Klebsiella pneumoniae.
   3980..4027    +  polyA_signal   HSV TK poly(A) signal: herpes simplex virus thymidine kinase polyadenylation signal (Cole and Stacy, 1985)
   4118..4134    -  polyA_signal   bGH poly(A) signal (fragment): bovine growth hormone polyadenylation signal
   4356..4944    +  rep_origin     ori: high-copy-number ColE1/pMB1/pBR322/pUC origin of replication
>Addgene plasmid #211701 | EGFP-GRAM-W | addgene full sequence | sequence record 419225 | Addgene NGS Result
TAGTTATTAATAGTAATCAATTACGGGGTCATTAGTTCATAGCCCATATATGGAGTTCCGCGTTACATAA
CTTACGGTAAATGGCCCGCCTGGCTGACCGCCCAACGACCCCCGCCCATTGACGTCAATAATGACGTATG
TTCCCATAGTAACGCCAATAGGGACTTTCCATTGACGTCAATGGGTGGAGTATTTACGGTAAACTGCCCA
CTTGGCAGTACATCAAGTGTATCATATGCCAAGTACGCCCCCTATTGACGTCAATGACGGTAAATGGCCC
GCCTGGCATTATGCCCAGTACATGACCTTATGGGACTTTCCTACTTGGCAGTACATCTACGTATTAGTCA
TCGCTATTACCATGGTGATGCGGTTTTGGCAGTACATCAATGGGCGTGGATAGCGGTTTGACTCACGGGG
ATTTCCAAGTCTCCACCCCATTGACGTCAATGGGAGTTTGTTTTGGCACCAAAATCAACGGGACTTTCCA
AAATGTCGTAACAACTCCGCCCCATTGACGCAAATGGGCGGTAGGCGTGTACGGTGGGAGGTCTATATAA
GCAGAGCTGGTTTAGTGAACCGTCAGATCCGCTAGCGCTACCGGTCGCCACCATGGTGAGCAAGGGCGAG
GAGCTGTTCACCGGGGTGGTGCCCATCCTGGTCGAGCTGGACGGCGACGTAAACGGCCACAAGTTCAGCG
TGTCCGGCGAGGGCGAGGGCGATGCCACCTACGGCAAGCTGACCCTGAAGTTCATCTGCACCACCGGCAA
GCTGCCCGTGCCCTGGCCCACCCTCGTGACCACCCTGACCTACGGCGTGCAGTGCTTCAGCCGCTACCCC
GACCACATGAAGCAGCACGACTTCTTCAAGTCCGCCATGCCCGAAGGCTACGTCCAGGAGCGCACCATCT
TCTTCAAGGACGACGGCAACTACAAGACCCGCGCCGAGGTGAAGTTCGAGGGCGACACCCTGGTGAACCG
CATCGAGCTGAAGGGCATCGACTTCAAGGAGGACGGCAACATCCTGGGGCACAAGCTGGAGTACAACTAC
AACAGCCACAACGTCTATATCATGGCCGACAAGCAGAAGAACGGCATCAAGGTGAACTTCAAGATCCGCC
ACAACATCGAGGACGGCAGCGTGCAGCTCGCCGACCACTACCAGCAGAACACCCCCATCGGCGACGGCCC
CGTGCTGCTGCCCGACAACCACTACCTGAGCACCCAGTCCGCCCTGAGCAAAGACCCCAACGAGAAGCGC
GATCACATGGTCCTGCTGGAGTTCGTGACCGCCGCCGGGATCACTCTCGGCATGGACGAGCTGTACAAGT
CCGGACTCAGATCTCGAGAAAAGCAGAGAAATGAAGACTTCAGAAAGCTCTTTAAGCAGCTTCCAGACAC
GGAGCGCCTCATTGTTGATTACTCATGTGCACTCCAAAGAGACATTCTCCTTCAGGGCCGACTCTACCTC
TCTGAAAATTGGATCTGCTTCTACAGCAACATCTTCCGCTGGGAAACTCTGCTGACAGTCCGTTTGAAAG
ACATCTGTTCCATGACTAAAGAAAAAACAGCTCGCCTCATTCCCAATGCCATCCAAGTTTGCACTGATTC
AGAAAAGCACTTCTTCACTTCGTTTTGGGCCCGGGATAGGACATATATGATGATGTTCCGGCTCTGGCAG
AATGCTCTCCTTGAAAAGTGAGGTACCGCGGGCCCGGGATCCACCGGATCTAGATAACTGATCATAATCA
GCCATACCACATTTGTAGAGGTTTTACTTGCTTTAAAAAACCTCCCACACCTCCCCCTGAACCTGAAACA
TAAAATGAATGCAATTGTTGTTGTTAACTTGTTTATTGCAGCTTATAATGGTTACAAATAAAGCAATAGC
ATCACAAATTTCACAAATAAAGCATTTTTTTCACTGCATTCTAGTTGTGGTTTGTCCAAACTCATCAATG
TATCTTAACGCGTAAATTGTAAGCGTTAATATTTTGTTAAAATTCGCGTTAAATTTTTGTTAAATCAGCT
CATTTTTTAACCAATAGGCCGAAATCGGCAAAATCCCTTATAAATCAAAAGAATAGACCGAGATAGGGT
[37 nt withheld, positions 2100-2136]
AAAGAACGTGGACTCCAACGTCAAAGG
[49 nt withheld, positions 2164-2212]
T
[91 nt withheld, positions 2214-2304]
G
[124 nt withheld, positions 2306-2429]
CAGGTGGCACTTTTCGGGGAAATGTGCGCGGAACCCCTATTTGTTTATTTTTCTAAATACATTCAAATAT
GTATCCGCTCATGAGACAATAACCCTGATAAATGCTTCAATAATATTGAAAAAGGAAGAGTCCTGAGGCG
GAAAGAACCAGCTGTGGAATGTGTGTCAGTTAGGGTGTGGAAAGTCCCCAGGCTCCCCAGCAGGCAGAAG
TATGCAAAGCATGCATCTCAATTAGTCAGCAACCAGGTGTGGAAAGTCCCCAGGCTCCCCAGCAGGCAGA
AGTATGCAAAGCATGCATCTCAATTAGTCAGCAACCATAGTCCCGCCCCTAACTCCGCCCATCCCGCCCC
TAACTCCGCCCAGTTCCGCCCATTCTCCGCCCCATGGCTGACTAATTTTTTTTATTTATGCAGAGGCCGA
GGCCGCCTCGGCCTCTGAGCTATTCCAGAAGTAGTGAGGAGGCTTTTTTGGAGGCCTAGGCTTTTGCAAA
GATCGATCAAGAGACAGGATGAGGATCGTTTCGCATGATTGAACAAGATGGATTGCACGCAGGTTCTCCG
GCCGCTTGGGTGGAGAGGCTATTCGGCTATGACTGGGCACAACAGACAATCGGCTGCTCTGATGCCGCCG
TGTTCCGGCTGTCAGCGCAGGGGCGCCCGGTTCTTTTTGTCAAGACCGACCTGTCCGGTGCCCTGAATGA
ACTGCAAGACGAGGCAGCGCGGCTATCGTGGCTGGCCACGACGGGCGTTCCTTGCGCAGCTGTGCTCGAC
GTTGTCACTGAAGCGGGAAGGGACTGGCTGCTATTGGGCGAAGTGCCGGGGCAGGATCTCCTGTCATCTC
ACCTTGCTCCTGCCGAGAAAGTATCCATCATGGCTGATGCAATGCGGCGGCTGCATACGCTTGATCCGGC
TACCTGCCCATTCGACCACCAAGCGAAACATCGCATCGAGCGAGCACGTACTCGGATGGAAGCCGGTCTT
GTCGATCAGGATGATCTGGACGAAGAGCATCAGGGGCTCGCGCCAGCCGAACTGTTCGCCAGGCTCAAGG
CGAGCATGCCCGACGGCGAGGATCTCGTCGTGACCCATGGCGATGCCTGCTTGCCGAATATCATGGTGGA
AAATGGCCGCTTTTCTGGATTCATCGACTGTGGCCGGCTGGGTGTGGCGGACCGCTATCAGGACATAGCG
TTGGCTACCCGTGATATTGCTGAAGAGCTTGGCGGCGAATGGGCTGACCGCTTCCTCGTGCTTTACGGTA
TCGCCGCTCCCGATTCGCAGCGCATCGCCTTCTATCGCCTTCTTGACGAGTTCTTCTGAGCGGGACTCTG
GGGTTCGAAATGACCGACCAAGCGACGCCCAACCTGCCATCACGAGATTTCGATTCCACCGCCGCCTTCT
ATGAAAGGTTGGGCTTCGGAATCGTTTTCCGGGACGCCGGCTGGATGATCCTCCAGCGCGGGGATCTCAT
GCTGGAGTTCTTCGCCCACCCTAGGGGGAGGCTAACTGAAACACGGAAGGAGACAATACCGGAAGGAACC
CGCGCTATGACGGCAATAAAAAGACAGAATAAAACGCACGGTGTTGGGTCGTTTGTTCATAAACGCGGGG
TTCGGTCCCAGGGCTGGCACTCTGTCGATACCCCACCGAGACCCCATTGGGGCCAATACGCCCGCGTTTC
TTCCTTTTCCCCACCCCACCCCCCAAGTTCGGGTGAAGGCCCAGGGCTCGCAGCCAACGTCGGGGCGGCA
GGCCCTGCCATAGCCTCAGGTTACTCATATATACTTTAGATTGATTTAAAACTTCATTTTTAATTTAAAA
GGATCTAGGTGAAGATCCTTTTTGATAATCTCATGACCAAAATCCCTTAACGTGAGTTTTCGTTCCACTG
AGCGTCAGACCCCGTAGAAAAGATCAAAGGATCTTCTTGAGATCCTTTTTTTCTGCGCGTAATCTGCTGC
TTGCAAACAAAAAAACCACCGCTACCAGCGGTGGTTTGTTTGCCGGATCAAGAGCTACCAACTCTTTTTC
CGAAGGTAACTGGCTTCAGCAGAGCGCAGATACCAAATACTGTTCTTCTAGTGTAGCCGTAGTTAGGCCA
CCACTTCAAGAACTCTGTAGCACCGCCTACATACCTCGCTCTGCTAATCCTGTTACCAGTGGCTGCTGCC
AGTGGCGATAAGTCGTGTCTTACCGGGTTGGACTCAAGACGATAGTTACCGGATAAGGCGCAGCGGTCGG
GCTGAACGGGGGGTTCGTGCACACAGCCCAGCTTGGAGCGAACGACCTACACCGAACTGAGATACCTACA
GCGTGAGCTATGAGAAAGCGCCACGCTTCCCGAAGGGAGAAAGGCGGACAGGTATCCGGTAAGCGGCAGG
GTCGGAACAGGAGAGCGCACGAGGGAGCTTCCAGGGGGAAACGCCTGGTATCTTTATAGTCCTGTCGGGT
TTCGCCACCTCTGACTTGAGCGTCGATTTTTGTGATGCTCGTCAGGGGGGCGGAGCCTATGGAAAAACGC
CAGCAACGCGGCCTTTTTACGGTTCCTGGCCTTTTGCTGGCCTTTTGCTCACATGTTCTTTCCTGCGTTA
TCCCCTGATTCTGTGGATAACCGTATTACCGCCATGCAT
